>Addgene plasmid #230759 | AiP2039 - pAAV-AiE2611m-minBG-SYFP2-WPRE3-BGHpA | addgene full sequence | sequence record 466341 | Addgene NGS Result
AAGCCTTTGGGATTTCAAATGTACAGATTCAGACTCGATGGAATCCCACTGGTGTTTGGAAAGCCCGAGG
ACTATCATGAAGAGAACAGCCATTTTGCGCCGGCGGAGCTCGGGCTGGGCATAAAAGTCAGGGCAGAGCC
ATCTATTGCTTACATTTGCTTCTGGGATCCAGATCTTTCGAAGCTAGCGCTACCGGTCGCCACCATGGTG
AGCAAGGGCGAGGAGCTGTTCACCGGGGTGGTGCCCATCCTGGTCGAGCTGGACGGCGACGTAAACGGCC
ACAAGTTCAGCGTGTCCGGCGAGGGCGAGGGCGATGCCACCTACGGCAAGCTGACCCTGAAGCTGATCTG
CACCACCGGCAAGCTGCCCGTGCCCTGGCCCACCCTCGTGACCACCCTGGGCTACGGCGTGCAGTGCTTC
GCCCGCTACCCCGACCACATGAAGCAGCACGACTTCTTCAAGTCCGCCATGCCCGAAGGCTACGTCCAGG
AGCGCACCATCTTCTTCAAGGACGACGGCAACTACAAGACCCGCGCCGAGGTGAAGTTCGAGGGCGACAC
CCTGGTGAACCGCATCGAGCTGAAGGGCATCGACTTCAAGGAGGACGGCAACATCCTGGGGCACAAGCTG
GAGTACAACTACAACAGCCACAACGTCTATATCACCGCCGACAAGCAGAAGAACGGCATCAAGGCCAACT
TCAAGATCCGCCACAACATCGAGGACGGCGGCGTGCAGCTCGCCGACCACTACCAGCAGAACACCCCCAT
CGGCGACGGCCCCGTGCTGCTGCCCGACAACCACTACCTGAGCTACCAGTCCAAGCTGAGCAAAGACCCC
AACGAGAAGCGCGATCACATGGTCCTGCTGGAGTTCGTGACCGCCGCCGGGATCACTCTCGGCATGGACG
AGCTGTACAAGTAAGTCGACGGCGCGCCGCGGCCGCGAATTCGATATCATAATCAACCTCTGGATTACAA
AATTTGTGAAAGATTGACTGGTATTCTTAACTATGTTGCTCCTTTTACGCTATGTGGATACGCTGCTTTA
ATGCCTTTGTATCATGCTATTGCTTCCCGTATGGCTTTCATTTTCTCCTCCTTGTATAAATCCTGGTTAG
TTCTTGCCACGGCGGAACTCATCGCCGCCTGCCTTGCCCGCTGCTGGACAGGGGCTCGGCTGTTGGGCAC
TGACAATTCCGTGGCTCGAGAGATCTTCGACTGTGCCTTCTAGTTGCCAGCCATCTGTTGTTTGCCCCTC
CCCCGTGCCTTCCTTGACCCTGGAAGGTGCCACTCCCACTGTCCTTTCCTAATAAAATGAGGAAATTGCA
TCGCATTGTCTGAGTAGGTGTCATTCTATTCTGGGGGGTGGGGTGGGGCAGGACAGCAAGGGGGAGGATT
GGGAAGACAATAGCAGGCATGAGATCTCACGTGCGGACCGAGCGGCCGCAGGAACCCCTAGTGATGGAGT
TGGCCACTCCCTCTCTGCGCGCTCGCTCGCTCACTGAGGCCGGGCGACCAAAGGTCGCCCGACGCCCGGG
CTTTGCCCGGGCGGCCTCAGTGAGCGAGCGAGCGCGCAGCTGCCTGCAGGGGCGCCTGATGCGGTATTTT
CTCCTTACGCATCTGTGCGGTATTTCACACCGCATA
[95 nt withheld, positions 1647-1741]
T
[46 nt withheld, positions 1743-1788]
C
[141 nt withheld, positions 1790-1930]
CCTTTGACGTTGGAGTCCACGTTCTTT
[37 nt withheld, positions 1958-1994]
ACTCTATCTCGGGCTATTCTTTTGATTTATAAGGGATTTTGCCGATTTCGGTCTATTGGTTAAAAAATGA
GCTGATTTAACAAAAATTTAACGCGAATTTTAACAAAATATTAACGTTTACAATTTTATGGTGCACTCTC
AGTACAATCTGCTCTGATGCCGCATAGTTAAGCCAGCCCCGACACCCGCCAACACCCGCTGACGCGCCCT
GACGGGCTTGTCTGCTCCCGGCATCCGCTTACAGACAAGCTGTGACCGTCTCCGGGAGCTGCATGTGTCA
GAGGTTTTCACCGTCATCACCGAAACGCGCGAGACGAAAGGGCCTCGTGATACGCCTATTTTTATAGGTT
AATGTCATGATAATAATGGTTTCTTAGACGTCAGGTGGCACTTTTCGGGGAAATGTGCGCGGAACCCCTA
TTTGTTTATTTTTCTAAATACATTCAAATATGTATCCGCTCATGAGACAATAACCCTGATAAATGCTTCA
ATAATATTGAAAAAGGAAGAGTATGAGTATTCAACATTTCCGTGTCGCCCTTATTCCCTTTTTTGCGGCA
TTTTGCCTTCCTGTTTTTGCTCACCCAGAAACGCTGGTGAAAGTAAAAGATGCTGAAGATCAGTTGGGTG
CACGAGTGGGTTACATCGAACTGGATCTCAACAGCGGTAAGATCCTTGAGAGTTTTCGCCCCGAAGAACG
TTTTCCAATGATGAGCACTTTTAAAGTTCTGCTATGTGGCGCGGTATTATCCCGTATTGACGCCGGGCAA
GAGCAACTCGGTCGCCGCATACACTATTCTCAGAATGACTTGGTTGAGTACTCACCAGTCACAGAAAAGC
ATCTTACGGATGGCATGACAGTAAGAGAATTATGCAGTGCTGCCATAACCATGAGTGATAACACTGCGGC
CAACTTACTTCTGACAACGATCGGAGGACCGAAGGAGCTAACCGCTTTTTTGCACAACATGGGGGATCAT
GTAACTCGCCTTGATCGTTGGGAACCGGAGCTGAATGAAGCCATACCAAACGACGAGCGTGACACCACGA
TGCCTGTAGCAATGGCAACAACGTTGCGCAAACTATTAACTGGCGAACTACTTACTCTAGCTTCCCGGCA
ACAATTAATAGACTGGATGGAGGCGGATAAAGTTGCAGGACCACTTCTGCGCTCGGCCCTTCCGGCTGGC
TGGTTTATTGCTGATAAATCTGGAGCCGGTGAGCGTGGGTCTCGCGGTATCATTGCAGCACTGGGGCCAG
ATGGTAAGCCCTCCCGTATCGTAGTTATCTACACGACGGGGAGTCAGGCAACTATGGATGAACGAAATAG
ACAGATCGCTGAGATAGGTGCCTCACTGATTAAGCATTGGTAACTGTCAGACCAAGTTTACTCATATATA
CTTTAGATTGATTTAAAACTTCATTTTTAATTTAAAAGGATCTAGGTGAAGATCCTTTTTGATAATCTCA
TGACCAAAATCCCTTAACGTGAGTTTTCGTTCCACTGAGCGTCAGACCCCGTAGAAAAGATCAAAGGATC
TTCTTGAGATCCTTTTTTTCTGCGCGTAATCTGCTGCTTGCAAACAAAAAAACCACCGCTACCAGCGGTG
GTTTGTTTGCCGGATCAAGAGCTACCAACTCTTTTTCCGAAGGTAACTGGCTTCAGCAGAGCGCAGATAC
CAAATACTGTTCTTCTAGTGTAGCCGTAGTTAGGCCACCACTTCAAGAACTCTGTAGCACCGCCTACATA
CCTCGCTCTGCTAATCCTGTTACCAGTGGCTGCTGCCAGTGGCGATAAGTCGTGTCTTACCGGGTTGGAC
TCAAGACGATAGTTACCGGATAAGGCGCAGCGGTCGGGCTGAACGGGGGGTTCGTGCACACAGCCCAGCT
TGGAGCGAACGACCTACACCGAACTGAGATACCTACAGCGTGAGCTATGAGAAAGCGCCACGCTTCCCGA
AGGGAGAAAGGCGGACAGGTATCCGGTAAGCGGCAGGGTCGGAACAGGAGAGCGCACGAGGGAGCTTCCA
GGGGGAAACGCCTGGTATCTTTATAGTCCTGTCGGGTTTCGCCACCTCTGACTTGAGCGTCGATTTTTGT
GATGCTCGTCAGGGGGGCGGAGCCTATGGAAAAACGCCAGCAACGCGGCCTTTTTACGGTTCCTGGCCTT
TTGCTGGCCTTTTGCTCACATGTCCTGCAGGCAGCTGCGCGCTCGCTCGCTCACTGAGGCCGCCCGGGCG
TCGGGCGACCTTTGGTCGCCCGGCCTCAGTGAGCGAGCGAGCGCGCAGAGAGGGAGTGGCCAACTCCATC
ACTAGGGGTTCCTGCGGCCGCACGCGTAGACCATATAATCAAAACACTTAAACGAAGAAAACAAACATTT
AACTGGAAATACTGGCTTGGATTTTGGGACCCCTTTGTTTCTTCATTTCAAATTTTTTTTTTTTTTTAAA
TGTGAAGCTTTCTCAAAGGCTTAAGTGTAGTAAGCTGACTCTCCTTTGAGCTATCAAGGAATTTTAAAGG
CAGGGCAATGGATCATTGAGAGAGTATAAAAG
Features (pLannotate 1.2.2; 15 found; start..end, strand, type, name):
    205..921     +  CDS            SYFP2: SYFP2 is a basic (constitutively fluorescent) yellow fluorescent protein published in 2006, derived from Aequorea victoria. It is reported to be a very rapidly-maturing monomer with moderate acid sensitivity.
    961..1118    +  misc_feature   WPRE (fragment): woodchuck hepatitis virus posttranscriptional regulatory element
   1124..1204    +  misc_feature   WPRE (fragment): woodchuck hepatitis virus posttranscriptional regulatory element
   1221..1332    +  polyA_signal   bGH poly(A) signal: bovine growth hormone polyadenylation signal
   1450..1590    +  repeat_region  AAV2 ITR: inverted terminal repeat of adeno-associated virus serotype 2 inverted
   1595..1646    -  misc_feature   bom (fragment): basis of mobility region from pBR322
   1665..2120    +  rep_origin     f1 ori (sequence partly withheld): f1 bacteriophage origin of replication; arrow indicates direction of (+) strand synthesis
   2121..2170    -  misc_feature   bom (fragment): basis of mobility region from pBR322
   2272..2307    -  CDS            rop (fragment): Rop protein, which maintains plasmids at low copy number; rop
   2402..2506    +  promoter       AmpR promoter: bla
   2507..3367    +  CDS            AmpR: β-lactamase; bla; confers resistance to ampicillin, carbenicillin, and related antibiotics
   3538..4126    +  rep_origin     ori: high-copy-number ColE1/pMB1/pBR322/pUC origin of replication
   4199..4226    +  repeat_region  AAV2 ITR (fragment): inverted terminal repeat of adeno-associated virus serotype 2 inverted
   4255..4282    +  repeat_region  AAV2 ITR (fragment): inverted terminal repeat of adeno-associated virus serotype 2 inverted
   4419..4440    +  terminator     CYC1 terminator (fragment): S. cerevisiae CYC1; transcription terminator for CYC1
