[The description below was written by a language model from this plasmid's Addgene catalogue record and pLannotate feature annotations shown in this document.]
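Description:
AiP2039 - pAAV-AiE2611m-minBG-SYFP2-WPRE3-BGHpA is an AAV transfer plasmid on a pAAV2 backbone, built as an enhancer-driven fluorescent reporter for recombinant AAV production. It is maintained in bacteria through a high-copy ColE1/pUC-type origin and an ampicillin resistance gene (β-lactamase with its own promoter), and it also carries an f1 phage origin. Short matches to pBR322 bom and rop in the feature table are backbone remnants rather than functional elements. AAV2 inverted terminal repeats flank the expression cassette. One is annotated in full, while the other is detected only as two short fragments, which may reflect how ITRs sequence and annotate rather than a real truncation. The ITRs are the cis elements needed for replication and packaging of the intervening DNA into AAV capsids.

The payload consists of the AiE2611m enhancer placed upstream of the minimal beta-globin promoter (minBG), which has little activity on its own and so makes transcription depend on the enhancer. Together they drive SYFP2, a rapidly maturing monomeric yellow fluorescent protein derived from Aequorea victoria. Downstream lie WPRE3, a shortened woodchuck hepatitis virus posttranscriptional regulatory element (annotated as two WPRE fragments) that boosts transcript expression while saving packaging space, and the bovine growth hormone polyadenylation signal. The enhancer and minimal promoter are not annotated in the feature table. They presumably occupy the unannotated region between the left ITR and the SYFP2 coding sequence, where a brief CYC1 terminator match is probably spurious. The record states that AiE2611m is designed to direct AAV-mediated transgene expression in specific brain cell populations, but does not say which ones. The construct belongs to a collection of enhancer AAVs for genetic access to cortical cell types, with SYFP2 fluorescence labelling the targeted cells.
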