Addgene plasmid #230759: AiP2039 - pAAV-AiE2611m-minBG-SYFP2-WPRE3-BGHpA
Purpose: AiE2611m is an enhancer sequence, designed to drive AAV-mediated transgene expression in specific populations of brain cells
Depositing lab: Allen Institute for Brain Science & Bosiljka Tasic. Depositing organization: Allen Institute. Publication: A suite of enhancer AAVs and transgenic mouse lines for genetic access to cortical cell types. Ben-Simon Y, Hooper M, Narayan S, Daigle TL, Dwivedi D, Way SW, Oster A, Stafford DA, Mich JK, Taormina MJ, Martinez RA, Opitz-Araya X, Roth JR, Alexander JR, Allen S, Amster A, Arbuckle J, Ayala A, Baker PM, Bakken TE, Barcelli T, Barta S, Bendrick J, Bertagnolli D, Bielstein C, Bishwakarma P, Bowlus J, Boyer G, Brouner K, Casian B, Casper T, Chakka AB, Chakrabarty R, Chance RK, Chavan S, Clark M, Colbert K, Collman F, Daniel S, Departee M, DiValentin P, Donadio N, Dotson N, Egdorf T, Fliss T, Gabitto M, Garcia J, Gary A, Gasperini M, Gloe J, Goldy J, Gore BB, Graybuck L, Greisman N, Haeseleer F, Halterman C, Haradon Z, Hastings SD, Helback O, Ho W, Hockemeyer D, Huang C, Huff S, Hunker A, Johansen N, Jones D, Juneau Z, Kalmbach B, Kannan M, Khem S, Kussick E, Kutsal R, Larsen R, Lee C, Lee AY, Leibly M, Lenz GH, Li S, Liang E, Lusk N, Madigan Z, Malloy J, Malone J, McCue R, Melchor J, Mollenkopf T, Moosman S, Morin E, Newman D, Ng L, Ngo K, Omstead V, Otto S, Oyama A, Pena N, Pham T, Phillips E, Pom CA, Potekhina L, Ransford S, Ray PL, Rette D, Reynoldson C, Rimorin C, Rocha D, Ruiz A, Sanchez REA, Sawyer L, Sedeno-Cortes A, Sevigny JP, Shapovalova N, Shepard N, Shulga L, Sigler AR, Siverts L, Soliman S, Somasundaram S, Staats B, Stewart K, Szelenyi E, Tieu M, Trader C, Tran A, van Velthoven CTJ, Walker M, Wang Y, Weed N, Wirthlin M, Wood T, Wynalda B, Yao Z, Zhou T, Ariza J, Dee N, Reding M, Ronellenfitch K, Mufti S, Sunkin SM, Smith KA, Esposito L, Waters J, Thyagarajan B, Yao S, Lein ES, Zeng H, Levi BP, Ngai J, Ting JT, Tasic B. Cell. 2025 May 16:S0092-8674(25)00513-6. doi: 10.1016/j.cell.2025.05.002. PubMed 40403729.
Backbone
  Vector backbone: pAAV2
  Vector type: AAV
Growth in bacteria
  Bacterial resistance: Ampicillin, 100 μg/mL
  Growth temperature: 37°C
  Growth strain: NEB Stable
  Copy number: High Copy
Gene/Insert
  Gene/Insert name: SYFP2
  Species: Synthetic
  Promoter: minBG
  Cloning method: Gibson Cloning
Terms and licenses: Academic/Nonprofit Terms; Industry Terms: Not Available to Industry
How to cite: AiP2039 - pAAV-AiE2611m-minBG-SYFP2-WPRE3-BGHpA was a gift from Allen Institute for Brain Science & Bosiljka Tasic (Addgene plasmid # 230759 ; http://n2t.net/addgene:230759 ; RRID:Addgene_230759)
